>Addgene plasmid #21097 | pCAG-hHDAC4-L175A | addgene partial sequence | sequence record 112592 | pCAG-F 5'-GCAACGTGCTGGTTATTGTG-3'
TTTGCAGATTCTGAGCCGCCACCATGAGCTCCCAAAGCCATCCAGATGGACTTTCTGGCCGAGACCAGCC
AGTGGAGCTGCTGAATCCTGCCCGCGTGAACCACATGCCCAGCACGGTGGATGTGGCCACGGCGCTGCCT
CTGCAAGTGGCCCCCTCGGCAGTGCCCATGGACCTGCGCCTGGACCACCAGTTCTCACTGCCTGTGGCAG
AGCCGGCCCTGCGGGAGCAGCAGCTGCAGCAGGAGCTCCTGGCGCTCAAGCAGAAGCAGCAGATCCAGAG
GCAGATCCTCATCGCTGAGTTCCAGAGGCAGCACGAGCAGCTCTCCCGGCAGCACGAGGCGCAGCTCCAC
GAGCACATCAAGCAACAACAGGAAATGCTAGCTATGAAACACCAGCAGGAGCTGCTGGAACACCAGCGGA
AGCTGGAGAGGCACCGCCAGGAGCAGGAGCTGGAGAAGCAGCACCGGGAGCAGAAGCTGCAGCAGCTCAA
GAACAAGGAGAAGGGCAAAGAGAGTGCCGTGGCCAGCACAGAAGTGAAGATGAAGGCACAAGAATTTGTC
CTCAATAAAAAGAAGGCGCTGGCCCACCGGAATCTGAACCACTGCATTTCCAGCGACCCTCGCTACTGGT
ACGGGAAAACGCAGCACAGTTCCCTTGACCAGAGTTCTCCACCCCAGAGCGGAGTGTCGACCTCCTATAA
CCACCCGGTCCTGGGAATGTACGACGCCAAAGATGACTTCCCTCTTAGGAAAACAGCTTCTGAACCGAAT
CTGAAATTACGGTCCAGGCTAAAGCAGAAAGTGGCCGAAAGACGGAGCAGCCCCCTGTTACGCAGGAAAG
ACGGGCCAGTGGTCACTGCTCTAAAAAAGCGTCCGTTGGATGTCACAGACTCCGCGTGCAGCAGCGCCCC
AGGCTCCGGAACCCAGCTCACCCAACAACAGCTCCGGGGAGCGTCAGCGCGGAGAACGGTATCGCGCCCG
CCGTCCCAAGCATCCCGGCGGAA
