>Addgene plasmid #21097 | pCAG-hHDAC4-L175A | addgene partial sequence | sequence record 114740 | Bglob-pA-R 5'-ttttggcagagggaaaaaga-3'
CAGCCACCACCTTCTGATAGGCAGCCTGCACCTGAGGAGTGCGGCCGCCTACAGGGGCGGCTCCTCTTCC
ATGGGCTCCTCATCTGGTCTCTTTTCGGCGGGCTTCACGCCCACGGACAGCGAGGCCATGGCGGTGACCG
TCTCGGCTTCTTCGTTCTCGCAAGTCTGAGCCTCGATCAGAGAACGCCCCGCTGTGGAGGTTGTGCGCTG
CAGGCAGCGCCAGTACTTGCTGTGGATCTCCATGACTTTCTCCATGGAACGGACAGCGTTTGCATTGGGT
CTTTGCTGTAAAACCTTTTCTGGGAGAGGATCAAGCTCGTTTCCCAGCAAGGCAGAAACACATGCTTCCG
AGGCGTCGCAAATGGCGGTCAGGTCGTGGCCTCCCTCGAGGGCCAGGACAATCCGGCCGCCAGCCAGGCC
CATCAGCTGCTTCGTCAGGTACCCGAAGCATCTGGCGGAGAGGTTGTAGCCCCCAAGAGGGGTGGGGTGG
CCCTCCACGGCATCGAAGCCTGATGACACCAGCACCACATCCGGGGCAAACTCGCTGGCGATCGGCATGA
CCACCGTTCTGAAGGCCGCCAAGTACTCAGCGTCTCCCATGGGGGGGTCCAGGCCGCCGGTGAAAGCCAT
GTTGACGTTGAAACCCACGCCGGGCCCTGTGCCCACCTCATCAGGAGCCCCGCTGCCTGGGAAGAAGTTC
CCATCGTCGTAGCGGTGGAGGGACATGTACAGGACGCTAGGGTCGCTGTAGAAAGCCTGCTGGGTCCCGT
TTCCATGGTGCACGTCCCAGTCCACGATGAGGATCTTGCTCACGCTCAACCTCTGCTGCAGAAGCTTGGC
TGCCACGGCCACGGAGTTGAAGTAGCAAAAGCCCATGGGCGTGCTCTCCTCCGCATGGTGTCCAGGGGGG
CGGA
