[The description below was written by a language model from this plasmid's Addgene catalogue record.]
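Description:
pCAG-hHDAC4-L175A is a mammalian expression plasmid built on the pCAGEN backbone (about 4.7 kb without insert) and carrying a roughly 3.3 kb human histone deacetylase 4 (HDAC4) coding sequence with a point mutation. It is maintained in E. coli as a high-copy plasmid under ampicillin selection. No mammalian selection marker, epitope tag or reporter is listed in the record, and no feature table is available to confirm individual elements. The backbone name and the pCAG-F sequencing primer indicate that expression is driven by the CAG promoter, a strong synthetic promoter combining the CMV early enhancer with chicken β-actin promoter sequences that gives robust, broadly active expression in mammalian cells and tissues.

The insert sits between EcoRI (5′) and NotI (3′) sites, both of which were preserved, so the HDAC4 cassette can be excised or exchanged. According to the depositor's comment, the construct was made by introducing the L175A substitution into the parental wild-type pCAG-hHDAC4 plasmid, and part of the material derives from a plasmid made by another laboratory. The catalogue entry is internally inconsistent on the mutation: the plasmid name and comments say L175A, whereas the insert name field reads "475a mutant". The record does not explain the functional consequence of the substitution. The associated publication concerns the role of HDAC4 in neuronal survival in normal and diseased retinas, so the plasmid is most plausibly used alongside the wild-type construct to compare the mutant's activity when overexpressed in retinal neurons or other mammalian cells.
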