Addgene plasmid #21097: pCAG-hHDAC4-L175A
Depositing lab: Connie Cepko. Depositing organization: Harvard Medical School. Publication: HDAC4 regulates neuronal survival in normal and diseased retinas. Chen B, Cepko CL. Science. 2009 Jan 9. 323(5911):256-9. 10.1126/science.1166226 PubMed 19131628.
Backbone
  Vector backbone: pCAGEN
  Backbone size w/o insert (bp): 4700
  Vector type: Mammalian Expression
Growth in bacteria
  Bacterial resistance: Ampicillin, 100 μg/mL
  Growth temperature: 37°C
  Growth strain: DH5alpha
  Copy number: High Copy
Gene/Insert
  Gene/Insert name: Histone Deacetylase4- 475a mutant (alt name: HDAC4)
  Species: H. sapiens (human)
  Insert size (bp): 3300
  Entrez Gene: HDAC4 (a.k.a. AHO3, BDMR, HA6116, HD4, HDAC-4, HDAC-A, HDACA, NEDCHF, NEDCHID)
  Cloning method: Restriction Enzyme; 5′ cloning site ECORI (not destroyed); 3′ cloning site NOT1 (not destroyed)
  Sequencing primers: 5′ pCAG-F
Resource information
  A portion of this plasmid was derived from a plasmid made by: X.J. Yang
Terms and licenses: Academic/Nonprofit Terms; Industry Terms: Not Available to Industry
Depositor comments: Comments:L175A added on top of pCAG-hHDAC4 (plasmid 1d-21096
How to cite: pCAG-hHDAC4-L175A was a gift from Connie Cepko (Addgene plasmid # 21097)
